>Addgene plasmid #211585 | Anti-Versican [N351/24R] | addgene full sequence | sequence record 418257 | Addgene NGS Result
CATGATTACGCCAAGCTCTAGCTAGAGGTCGACCAATTCTCATGTTTGACAGCTTATCATCGCAGATCCG
GGCAACGTTGTTGCCATTGCTGCAGGCGCAGAACTGGTAGGTATGGAAGATCTATACATTGAATCAATAT
TGGCAATTAGCCATATTAGTCATTGGTTATATAGCATAAATCAATATTGGCTATTGGCCATTGCATACGT
TGTATCTATATCATAATATGTACATTTATATTGGCTCATGTCCAATATGACCGCCATGTTGACATTGATT
ATTGACTAGTTATTAATAGTAATCAATTACGGGGTCATTAGTTCATAGCCCATATATGGAGTTCCGCGTT
ACATAACTTACGGTAAATGGCCCGCCTGGCTGACCGCCCAACGACCCCCGCCCATTGACGTCAATAATGA
CGTATGTTCCCATAGTAACGCCAATAGGGACTTTCCATTGACGTCAATGGGTGGAGTATTTACGGTAAAC
TGCCCACTTGGCAGTACATCAAGTGTATCATATGCCAAGTCCGCCCCCTATTGACGTCAATGACGGTAAA
TGGCCCGCCTGGCATTATGCCCAGTACATGACCTTACGGGACTTTCCTACTTGGCAGTACATCTACGTAT
TAGTCATCGCTATTACCATGGTGATGCGGTTTTGGCAGTACACCAATGGGCGTGGATAGCGGTTTGACTC
ACGGGGATTTCCAAGTCTCCACCCCATTGACGTCAATGGGAGTTTGTTTTGGCACCAAAATCAACGGGAC
TTTCCAAAATGTCGTAATAACCCCGCCCCGTTGACGCAAATGGGCGGTAGGCGTGTACGGTGGGAGGTCT
ATATAAGCAGAGCTCGTTTAGTGAACCGTCAGATCCTCACTCTCTTCCGCATCGCTGTCTGCGAGGGCCA
GCTGTTGGGCTCGCGGTTGAGGACAAACTCTTCGCGGTCTTTCCAGTACTCTTGGATCGGAAACCCGTCG
GCCTCCGAACGGTACTCCGCCACCGAGGGACCTGAGCGAGTCCGCATCGACCGGATCGGAAAACCTCTCG
AGAAAGGCGTCTAACCAGTCACAGTCGCAAGGTAGGCTGAGCACCGTGGCGGGCGGCAGCGGGTGGCGGT
CGGGGTTGTTTCTGGCGGAGGTGCTGCTGATGATGTAATTAAAGTAGGCGGTCTTGAGACGGCGGATGGT
CGAGGTGAGGTGTGGCAGGCTTGAGATCCAGCTGTTGGGGTGAGTACTCCCTCTCAAAAGCGGGCATTAC
TTCTGCGCTAAGATTGTCAGTTTCCAAAAACGAGGAGGATTTGATATTCACCTGGCCCGATCTGGCCATA
CACTTGAGTGACAATGACATCCACTTTGCCTTTCTCTCCACAGGTGTCCACTCCCAGGTCCAAGTTTGCC
ACCATGGAGTTTCAGACCCAGGTACTCATGTCCCTGCTGCTCTGCATGTCTGGTGCGGCCGCAGATATTG
TGATGACCCAAACTCCACTCTCCCTGTCTGTCAGTCTTGGAGATCAAGCCTCCATCTCTTGCAGATCTAG
TCAGAGCCTTTTACACAGTAATGGAAACACCTATTTACATTGGTACCTGCAGAAGCCAGGCCAGTCTCCA
AAGCTCCTGATCTACAAAGTTTCCAACCGATTTTCTGGGGTCCCAGACAGGTTCAGTGGCAGTGGATCAG
GGACAGATTTCACACTCAAGATCAGCAGAGTGGAGGCTGAGGATCTGGGAGTTTATTTCTGCTCTCAAAC
TACACATGTTCCATTCACGTTCGGCTCGGGGACAAAGTTGGAAATAAAACGGGCTGATGCTGCACCAACT
GTATCCATCTTCCCACCATCCAGTGAGCAGTTAACATCTGGAGGTGCCTCAGTCGTGTGCTTCTTGAACA
ACTTCTACCCCAAAGACATCAATGTCAAGTGGAAGATTGATGGCAGTGAACGACAAAATGGCGTCCTGAA
CAGTTGGACTGATCAGGACAGCAAAGACAGCACCTACAGCATGAGCAGCACCCTCACGTTGACCAAGGAC
GAGTATGAACGACATAACAGCTATACCTGTGAGGCCACTCACAAGACATCAACTTCACCCATTGTCAAGA
GCTTCAACAGGAATGAGTGTTAGAGACAAAGGTCCTGAGACGCCACCACCAGCTCCCCAGCTCCATCCTA
TCTTCCCTTCTAAGGTCTTGGAGGCTTCCCCACGAGCGACCTACCACTGTTGCGGTGCTCCAAACCTCCT
CCCCACCTCCTTCTCCTCCTCCTCCCTTTCCTTGGCTTTTATCATGCTAATATTTGCAGAAAATATTCAA
TAAAGTGAGTCTTTGCACTTGATAGTTATTAATAGTAATCAATTACGGGGTCATTAGTTCATAGCCCATA
TATGGAGTTCCGCGTTACATAACTTACGGTAAATGGCCCGCCTGGCTGACCGCCCAACGACCCCCGCCCA
TTGACGTCAATAATGACGTATGTTCCCATAGTAACGCCAATAGGGACTTTCCATTGACGTCAATGGGTGG
AGTATTTACGGTAAACTGCCCACTTGGCAGTACATCAAGTGTATCATATGCCAAGTCCGCCCCCTATTGA
CGTCAATGACGGTAAATGGCCCGCCTGGCATTATGCCCAGTACATGACCTTACGGGACTTTCCTACTTGG
CAGTACATCTACGTATTAGTCATCGCTATTACCATGGTGATGCGGTTTTGGCAGTACACCAATGGGCGTG
GATAGCGGTTTGACTCACGGGGATTTCCAAGTCTCCACCCCATTGACGTCAATGGGAGTTTGTTTTGGCA
CCAAAATCAACGGGACTTTCCAAAATGTCGTAATAACCCCGCCCCGTTGACGCAAATGGGCGGTAGGCGT
GTACGGTGGGAGGTCTATATAAGCAGAGCTCGTTTAGTGAACCGTCAGATCCTCACTCTCTTCCGCATCG
CTGTCTGCGAGGGCCAGCTGTTGGGCTCGCGGTTGAGGACAAACTCTTCGCGGTCTTTCCAGTACTCTCG
GATCGGAAACCCGTCGGCCTCCGAACGGTACTCCGCCACCGAGGGACCTGAGCGAGTCCGCATCGACCGG
ATCGGAAAACCTCTCGAGAAAGGCGTCTAACCAGTCACAGTCGCAAGGTAGGCTGAGCACCGTGGCGGGC
GGCAGCGGGTGGCGGTCGGGGTTGTTTCTGGCGGAGGTGCTGCTGATGATGTAATTAAAGTAGGCGGTCT
TGAGACGGCGGATGGTCGAGGTGAGGTGTGGCAGGCTTGAGATCCAGCTGTTGGGGTGAGTACTCCCTCT
CAAAAGCGGGCATTACTTCTGCGCTAAGATTGTCAGTTTCCAAAAACGAGGAGGATTTGATATTCACCTA
GCCCGATCTGGCCATACACTTGAGTGACAATGACATCCACTTTGCCTTTCTCTCCACAGGTGTCCACTCC
CAGGCCACCATGAAGCTGCCTGTTCTGCTAGTGGTGCTGCTATTGTTCACGAGTCCAGCCTCAAGCAGTG
AGGTCCAGCTGCAGCAGTCTGGACCTGAACTGGTAAAGCCTGGGGCTTCAGTGAAGATGTCCTGCAGGGC
TTCTGGATACACATTCACTAGCTATGTTATTCTCTGGGTGAAGCAGAAGCCTGGGCAGGGCCTTGAGTGG
ATTGGATTTATTCATCCTTACAATGATGGTACTAAGTACAATGAGAAGTTCAAGGGCAAGGCCACACTGA
CTTCAGACAAATCCTCCAGCACAGCCTACATGGAGCTCAGCAGCCTGACCTCTGAGGACTCTGCGGTCTA
TTACTGTGCAAGATGGGGGGACTACGGGGTAGTAGCCGACTTCTGGGGCCAAGGCACCACTCTCACAGTC
TCCTCAGCGCGCCCAACAGCCCCATCGGTCTATCCACTGGCCCCTGTGTGTGGAGATACAACTGGCTCCT
CGGTGACTCTAGGATGCCTGGTCAAGGGTTATTTCCCTGAGCCAGTGACCTTGACCTGGAACTCTGGATC
CCTGTCCAGTGGTGTGCACACCTTCCCAGCTGTCCTGCAGTCTGACCTCTACACCCTCAGCAGCTCAGTG
ACTGTAACCTCGAGCACCTGGCCCAGCCAGTCCATCACCTGCAATGTGGCCCACCCGGCAAGCAGCACCA
AGGTGGACAAGAAAATTGAGCCCAGAGGGCCCACAATCAAGCCCTGTCCTCCATGCAAATGCCCAGCACC
TAACCTCTTGGGTGGACCATCCGTCTTCATCTTCCCTCCAAAGATCAAGGATGTACTCATGATCTCCCTG
AGCCCCATAGTCACATGTGTGGTGGTGGATGTGAGCGAGGATGACCCAGATGTCCAGATCAGCTGGTTTG
TGAACAACGTGGAAGTACACACAGCTCAGACACAAACCCATAGAGAGGATTACAACAGTACTCTCCGGGT
GGTCAGTGCCCTCCCCATCCAGCACCAGGACTGGATGAGTGGCAAGGAGTTCAAATGCAAGGTCAACAAC
AAAGACCTCCCAGCGCCCATCGAGAGAACCATCTCAAAACCCAAAGGGTCAGTAAGAGCTCCACAGGTAT
ATGTCTTGCCTCCACCAGAAGAAGAGATGACTAAGAAACAGGTCACTCTGACCTGCATGGTCACAGACTT
CATGCCTGAAGACATTTACGTGGAGTGGACCAACAACGGGAAAACAGAGCTAAACTACAAGAACACTGAA
CCAGTCCTGGACTCTGATGGTTCTTACTTCATGTACAGCAAGCTGAGAGTGGAAAAGAAGAACTGGGTGG
AAAGAAATAGCTACTCCTGTTCAGTGGTCCACGAGGGTCTGCACAATCACCACACGACTAAGAGCTTCTC
CCGGACTCCGGGTAAATGATCTAGACACGTGATTAATTAAGGATCCCCCGACCTCGACCTCTGGCTAATA
AAGGAAATTTATTTTCATTGCAATAGTGTGTTGGAATTTTTTGTGTCTCTCACTCGGAAGGACATATGGG
AGGGCAAATCATTTGGTCGAGATCCCTCGGAGATCTCTAGCTAGAGGATCGATCCCCGCCCCGGACGAAC
TAAACCTGACTACGACATCTCTGCCCCTTCTTCGCGGGGCAGTGCATGTAATCCCTTCAGTTGGTTGGTA
CAACTTGCCAACTGGGCCCTGTTCCACATGTGACACGGGGGGGGACCAAACACAAAGGGGTTCTCTGACT
GTAGTTGACATCCTTATAAATGGATGTGCACATTTGCCAACACTGAGTGGCTTTCATCCTGGAGCAGACT
TTGCAGTCTGTGGACTGCAACACAACATTGCCTTTATGTGTAACTCTTGGCTGAAGCTCTTACACCAATG
CTGGGGGACATGTACCTCCCAGGGGCCCAGGAAGACTACGGGAGGCTACACCAACGTCAATCAGAGGGGC
CTGTGTAGCTACCGATAAGCGGACCCTCAAGAGGGCATTAGCAATAGTGTTTATAAGGCCCCCTTGTTAA
CCCTAAACGGGTAGCATATGCTTCCCGGGTAGTAGTATATACTATCCAGACTAACCCTAATTCAATAGCA
TATGTTACCCAACGGGAAGCATATGCTATCGAATTAGGGTTAGTAAAAGGGTCCTAAGGAACAGCGATAT
CTCCCACCCCATGAGCTGTCACGGTTTTATTTACATGGGGTCAGGATTCCACGAGGGTAGTGAACCATTT
TAGTCACAAGGGCAGTGGCTGAAGATCAAGGAGCGGGCAGTGAACTCTCCTGAATCTTCGCCTGCTTCTT
CATTCTCCTTCGTTTAGCTAATAGAATAACTGCTGAGTTGTGAACAGTAAGGTGTATGTGAGGTGCTCGA
AAACAAGGTTTCAGGTGACGCCCCCAGAATAAAATTTGGACGGGGGGTTCAGTGGTGGCATTGTGCTATG
ACACCAATATAACCCTCACAAACCCCTTGGGCAATAAATACTAGTGTAGGAATGAAACATTCTGAATATC
TTTAACAATAGAAATCCATGGGGTGGGGACAAGCCGTAAAGACTGGATGTCCATCTCACACGAATTTATG
GCTATGGGCAACACATAATCCTAGTGCAATATGATACTGGGGTTATTAAGATGTGTCCCAGGCAGGGACC
AAGACAGGTGAACCATGTTGTTACACTCTATTTGTAACAAGGGGAAAGAGAGTGGACGCCGACAGCAGCG
GACTCCACTGGTTGTCTCTAACACCCCCGAAAATTAAACGGGGCTCCACGCCAATGGGGCCCATAAACAA
AGACAAGTGGCCACTCTTTTTTTTGAAATTGTGGAGTGGGGGCACGCGTCAGCCCCCACACGCCGCCCTG
CGGTTTTGGACTGTAAAATAAGGGTGTAATAACTTGGCTGATTGTAACCCCGCTAACCACTGCGGTCAAA
CCACTTGCCCACAAAACCACTAATGGCACCCCGGGGAATACCTGCATAAGTAGGTGGGCGGGCCAAGATA
GGGGCGCGATTGCTGCGATCTGGAGGACAAATTACACACACTTGCGCCTGAGCGCCAAGCACAGGGTTGT
TGGTCCTCATATTCACGAGGTCGCTGAGAGCACGGTGGGCTAATGTTGCCATGGGTAGCATATACTACCC
AAATATCTGGATAGCATATGCTATCCTAATCTATATCTGGGTAGCATAGGCTATCCTAATCTATATCTGG
GTAGCATATGCTATCCTAATCTATATCTGGGTAGTATATGCTATCCTAATTTATATCTGGGTAGCATAGG
CTATCCTAATCTATATCTGGGTAGCATATGCTATCCTAATCTATATCTGGGTAGTATATGCTATCCTAAT
CTGTATCCGGGTAGCATATGCTATCCTAATAGAGATTAGGGTAGTATATGCTATCCTAATTTATATCTGG
GTAGCATATACTACCCAAATATCTGGATAGCATATGCTATCCTAATCTATATCTGGGTAGCATATGCTAT
CCTAATCTATATCTGGGTAGCATAGGCTATCCTAATCTATATCTGGGTAGCATATGCTATCCTAATCTAT
ATCTGGGTAGTATATGCTATCCTAATTTATATCTGGGTAGCATAGGCTATCCTAATCTATATCTGGGTAG
CATATGCTATCCTAATCTATATCTGGGTAGTATATGCTATCCTAATCTGTATCCGGGTAGCATATGCTAT
CCTCATGATAAGCTGTCAAACATGAGAATTTTCTTGAAGACGAAAGGGCCTCGTGATACGCCTATTTTTA
TAGGTTAATGTCATGATAATAATGGTTTCTTAGACGTCAGGTGGCACTTTTCGGGGAAATGTGCGCGGAA
CCCCTATTTGTTTATTTTTCTAAATACATTCAAATATGTATCCGCTCATGAGACAATAACCCTGATAAAT
GCTTCAATAATATTGAAAAAGGAAGAGTATGAGTATTCAACATTTCCGTGTCGCCCTTATTCCCTTTTTT
GCGGCATTTTGCCTTCCTGTTTTTGCTCACCCAGAAACGCTGGTGAAAGTAAAAGATGCTGAAGATCAGT
TGGGTGCACGAGTGGGTTACATCGAACTGGATCTCAACAGCGGTAAGATCCTTGAGAGTTTTCGCCCCGA
AGAACGTTTTCCAATGATGAGCACTTTTAAAGTTCTGCTATGTGGCGCGGTATTATCCCGTGTTGACGCC
GGGCAAGAGCAACTCGGTCGCCGCATACACTATTCTCAGAATGACTTGGTTGAGTACTCACCAGTCACAG
AAAAGCATCTTACGGATGGCATGACAGTAAGAGAATTATGCAGTGCTGCCATAACCATGAGTGATAACAC
TGCGGCCAACTTACTTCTGACAACGATCGGAGGACCGAAGGAGCTAACCGCTTTTTTGCACAACATGGGG
GATCATGTAACTCGCCTTGATCGTTGGGAACCGGAGCTGAATGAAGCCATACCAAACGACGAGCGTGACA
CCACGATGCCTGCAGCAATGGCAACAACGTTGCGCAAACTATTAACTGGCGAACTACTTACTCTAGCTTC
CCGGCAACAATTAATAGACTGGATGGAGGCGGATAAAGTTGCAGGACCACTTCTGCGCTCGGCCCTTCCG
GCTGGCTGGTTTATTGCTGATAAATCTGGAGCCGGTGAGCGTGGGTCTCGCGGTATCATTGCAGCACTGG
GGCCAGATGGTAAGCCCTCCCGTATCGTAGTTATCTACACGACGGGGAGTCAGGCAACTATGGATGAACG
AAATAGACAGATCGCTGAGATAGGTGCCTCACTGATTAAGCATTGGTAACTGTCAGACCAAGTTTACTCA
TATATACTTTAGATTGATTTAAAACTTCATTTTTAATTTAAAAGGATCTAGGTGAAGATCCTTTTTGATA
ATCTCATGACCAAAATCCCTTAACGTGAGTTTTCGTTCCACTGAGCGTCAGACCCCGTAGAAAAGATCAA
AGGATCTTCTTGAGATCCTTTTTTTCTGCGCGTAATCTGCTGCTTGCAAACAAAAAAACCACCGCTACCA
GCGGTGGTTTGTTTGCCGGATCAAGAGCTACCAACTCTTTTTCCGAAGGTAACTGGCTTCAGCAGAGCGC
AGATACCAAATACTGTTCTTCTAGTGTAGCCGTAGTTAGGCCACCACTTCAAGAACTCTGTAGCACCGCC
TACATACCTCGCTCTGCTAATCCTGTTACCAGTGGCTGCTGCCAGTGGCGATAAGTCGTGTCTTACCGGG
TTGGACTCAAGACGATAGTTACCGGATAAGGCGCAGCGGTCGGGCTGAACGGGGGGTTCGTGCACACAGC
CCAGCTTGGAGCGAACGACCTACACCGAACTGAGATACCTACAGCGTGAGCTATGAGAAAGCGCCACGCT
TCCCGAAGGGAGAAAGGCGGACAGGTATCCGGTAAGCGGCAGGGTCGGAACAGGAGAGCGCACGAGGGAG
CTTCCAGGGGGAAACGCCTGGTATCTTTATAGTCCTGTCGGGTTTCGCCACCTCTGACTTGAGCGTCGAT
TTTTGTGATGCTCGTCAGGGGGGCGGAGCCTATGGAAAAACGCCAGCAACGCGGCCTTTTTACGGTTCCT
GGCCTTTTGCTGGCCTTTTGCTCACATGTTCTTTCCTGCGTTATCCCCTGATTCTGTGGATAACCGTATT
ACCGCCTTTGAGTGAGCTGATACCGCTCGCCGCAGCCGAACGACCGAGCGCAGCGAGTCAGTGAGCGAGG
AAGCGGAAGAGCGCCCAATACGCAAACCGCCTCTCCCCGCGCGTTGGCCGATTCATTAATGCAGCTGGCA
CGACAGGTTTCCCGACTGGAAAGCGGGCAGTGAGCGCAACGCAATTAATGTGAGTTAGCTCACTCATTAG
GCACCCCAGGCTTTACACTTTATGCTTCCGGCTCGTATGTTGTGTGGAATTGTGAGCGGATAACAATTTC
ACACAGGAAACAGCTATGAC
Features (pLannotate 1.2.2; 27 found; start..end, strand, type, name):
     46..62      +  promoter       tet promoter (fragment): E. coli promoter for tetracycline efflux protein gene
     72..97      -  CDS            bla(M) (fragment): β-lactamase lacking the signal sequence; bla(M); allows cytosolic expression of β-lactamase
    271..650     +  enhancer       CMV enhancer: human cytomegalovirus immediate early enhancer
    652..851     +  promoter       CMV promoter: human cytomegalovirus (CMV) immediate early promoter
    919..957     +  misc_feature   Ad SA (fragment): adenovirus major late transcript splice acceptor (Friedrich and Soriano, 1991)
    990..1199    -  CDS            PTP (fragment): TERM_ADE02 - Experimental evidence at protein level: Swiss-Prot protein existence level 1. Protein covalently bound to the viral DNA that acts as a primer for viral genomic replication by DNA strand displacement. Assembles on the viral origin of replication in an initiation complex with viral polymerase, DBP, host NFIA and host POU2F1/OCT1. During initiation, the polymerase covalently couples the first dCTP with Ser- 580 of pTP. The terminal protein stimulates the template activity over 20 fold compared to protein-free templates. Neo-synthesized viral genomes are linked to two preterminal prot
   1230..1319    +  intron         chimeric intron (fragment): chimera between introns from adenovirus and immunoglobulin heavy chain genes
   1338..1384    +  CDS            IgH signal sequence (fragment): signal sequence from the mouse immunoglobulin heavy chain variable region
   1464..1802    +  CDS            KV2A7_MOUSE: Experimental evidence at protein level: Swiss-Prot protein existence level 1. From Mus musculus (Mouse).
   1800..2120    +  CDS            Igkc: IGKC_MOUSE - Experimental evidence at protein level: Swiss-Prot protein existence level 1. From Mus musculus (Mouse).
   2333..2696    +  enhancer       CMV enhancer: human cytomegalovirus immediate early enhancer
   2698..2897    +  promoter       CMV promoter: human cytomegalovirus (CMV) immediate early promoter
   2965..3003    +  misc_feature   Ad SA (fragment): adenovirus major late transcript splice acceptor (Friedrich and Soriano, 1991)
   3036..3245    -  CDS            PTP (fragment): TERM_ADE02 - Experimental evidence at protein level: Swiss-Prot protein existence level 1. Protein covalently bound to the viral DNA that acts as a primer for viral genomic replication by DNA strand displacement. Assembles on the viral origin of replication in an initiation complex with viral polymerase, DBP, host NFIA and host POU2F1/OCT1. During initiation, the polymerase covalently couples the first dCTP with Ser- 580 of pTP. The terminal protein stimulates the template activity over 20 fold compared to protein-free templates. Neo-synthesized viral genomes are linked to two preterminal prot
   3276..3365    +  intron         chimeric intron (fragment): chimera between introns from adenovirus and immunoglobulin heavy chain genes
   3384..3430    +  CDS            IgH signal sequence (fragment): signal sequence from the mouse immunoglobulin heavy chain variable region
   3500..4204    +  CDS            HVM63_MOUSE: Experimental evidence at protein level: Swiss-Prot protein existence level 1. Anti-influenza H3N2 neuraminidase antibody. From Mus musculus (Mouse).
   4151..4846    +  CDS            Fc tag: CH2 and CH3 domains of the mouse IgG2a heavy chain plus the hinge region
   4897..4952    +  polyA_signal   β-globin poly(A) signal: rabbit β-globin polyadenylation signal (Gil and Proudfoot, 1987)
   5466..7147    -  rep_origin     oriP (fragment): Epstein-Barr virus oriP replication origin (Yates et al., 2000)
   7274..7378    +  promoter       AmpR promoter: bla
   7379..8239    +  CDS            AmpR: β-lactamase; bla; confers resistance to ampicillin, carbenicillin, and related antibiotics
   8410..8998    +  rep_origin     ori: high-copy-number ColE1/pMB1/pBR322/pUC origin of replication
   9181..9273    +  CDS            lacI (fragment): lac repressor; lacI; The lac repressor binds to the lac operator to inhibit transcription in E. coli. This inhibition can be relieved by adding lactose or isopropyl-β-D-thiogalactopyranoside (IPTG).
   9286..9307    +  protein_bind   CAP binding site: CAP binding activates transcription in the presence of cAMP. E. coli catabolite activator protein
   9322..9352    +  promoter       lac promoter: promoter for the E. coli lac operon
   9360..9376    +  protein_bind   lac operator: The lac repressor binds to the lac operator to inhibit transcription in E. coli. This inhibition can be relieved by adding lactose or isopropyl-β-D-thiogalactopyranoside (IPTG). lac repressor encoded by lacI
