[The description below was written by a language model from this plasmid's Addgene catalogue record and pLannotate feature annotations shown in this document.]
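Description:
Anti-Versican [N351/24R] is a mammalian expression plasmid that encodes both chains of a recombinant mouse monoclonal antibody (R-mAb) of the IgG2a isotype directed against rat versican (Vcan, also called Cspg2). The variable regions were derived from the N351/24 hybridoma and placed by Gibson cloning into the P1316-IgG2a backbone, part of which derives from the pTT3 vector. The sequenced record is about 9.4 kb. In bacteria the plasmid is maintained at high copy from a ColE1/pUC-type origin and selected with ampicillin through the AmpR β-lactamase gene. Remnants of lac regulatory elements and short tet promoter and bla fragments are also annotated, and these look like backbone carry-over rather than functional parts.

The payload is arranged as two tandem expression units in the same orientation, matching the "Dual CMV" promoter entry. Each unit has a CMV enhancer and promoter followed by adenovirus-derived leader and splice sequences and a chimeric intron fragment, which generally improve transcript processing and expression. The short reverse-strand "PTP" annotations in this region probably reflect the same adenoviral sequence rather than an intended coding region. Each unit then carries an immunoglobulin signal sequence for secretion. The first unit encodes the light chain, a mouse kappa variable region joined to the Igkc constant domain. The second encodes the heavy chain, a variable region continuing into the mouse IgG2a hinge, CH2 and CH3 domains, followed by a rabbit β-globin polyadenylation signal. No polyadenylation signal is annotated after the light chain. An Epstein-Barr virus oriP fragment is present, which can support episomal retention in EBNA1-expressing cells. The plasmid is intended for transfecting mammalian cells to produce secreted antibody of defined sequence for neuroscience research.
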