Addgene plasmid #211585: Anti-Versican [N351/24R]
Purpose: Mammalian Expression Plasmid of anti-Versican (Rat) IgG2a R-mAb. Derived from hybridoma N351/24.
Depositing lab: James Trimmer. Depositing organization: University of California, Davis. Publication: High-volume hybridoma sequencing on the NeuroMabSeq platform enables efficient generation of recombinant monoclonal antibodies and scFvs for neuroscience research. Mitchell KG, Gong B, Hunter SS, Burkart-Waco D, Gavira-O'Neill CE, Templeton KM, Goethel ME, Bzymek M, MacNiven LM, Murray KD, Settles ML, Froenicke L, Trimmer JS. Sci Rep. 2023 Sep 27;13(1):16200. doi: 10.1038/s41598-023-43233-4. PubMed 37758930.
Backbone
  Vector backbone: P1316-IgG2a
  Backbone manufacturer: Gavin Wright, Sanger; Yves Durocher, NRCC
  Backbone size w/o insert (bp): 5925
  Vector type: Mammalian Expression
Growth in bacteria
  Bacterial resistance: Ampicillin, 100 μg/mL
  Growth temperature: 37°C
  Growth strain: DH5alpha
  Copy number: High Copy
Gene/Insert
  Gene/Insert name: anti-Versican (Rattus norvegicus) recombinant mouse monoclonal antibody.
  Species: M. musculus (mouse)
  Entrez Gene: Vcan (a.k.a. Cspg2)
  Promoter: Dual CMV
  Cloning method: Gibson Cloning
Terms and licenses: Academic/Nonprofit Terms; Industry Terms: Not Available to Industry
Depositor comments: This is a recombinant monoclonal antibody RRID: AB_3073577Isotype: IgG2a. A portion of this plasmid was derived from a plasmid, pTT3, which was obtained from Yves Durocher, National Research Council of Canada- Biotechnology Research Institute.
How to cite: Anti-Versican [N351/24R] was a gift from James Trimmer (Addgene plasmid # 211585 ; http://n2t.net/addgene:211585 ; RRID:Addgene_211585)
