>Addgene plasmid #211585 | Anti-Versican [N351/24R] | depositor partial sequence | sequence record 412733 | mouse IgG Light Chain Variable Domain
ATGGAGTTTCAGACCCAGGTACTCATGTCCCTGCTGCTCTGCATGTCTGGTGCGGCCGCAGATATTGTGA
TGACCCAAACTCCACTCTCCCTGTCTGTCAGTCTTGGAGATCAAGCCTCCATCTCTTGCAGATCTAGTCA
GAGCCTTTTACACAGTAATGGAAACACCTATTTACATTGGTACCTGCAGAAGCCAGGCCAGTCTCCAAAG
CTCCTGATCTACAAAGTTTCCAACCGATTTTCTGGGGTCCCAGACAGGTTCAGTGGCAGTGGATCAGGGA
CAGATTTCACACTCAAGATCAGCAGAGTGGAGGCTGAGGATCTGGGAGTTTATTTCTGCTCTCAAACTAC
ACATGTTCCATTCACGTTCGGCTCGGGGACAAAGTTGGAAATAAAA
