>Addgene plasmid #211585 | Anti-Versican [N351/24R] | depositor partial sequence | sequence record 412734 | mouse IgG Heavy Chain Variable Domain
ATGAAGCTGCCTGTTCTGCTAGTGGTGCTGCTATTGTTCACGAGTCCAGCCTCAAGCAGTGAGGTCCAGC
TGCAGCAGTCTGGACCTGAACTGGTAAAGCCTGGGGCTTCAGTGAAGATGTCCTGCAGGGCTTCTGGATA
CACATTCACTAGCTATGTTATTCTCTGGGTGAAGCAGAAGCCTGGGCAGGGCCTTGAGTGGATTGGATTT
ATTCATCCTTACAATGATGGTACTAAGTACAATGAGAAGTTCAAGGGCAAGGCCACACTGACTTCAGACA
AATCCTCCAGCACAGCCTACATGGAGCTCAGCAGCCTGACCTCTGAGGACTCTGCGGTCTATTACTGTGC
AAGATGGGGGGACTACGGGGTAGTAGCCGACTTCTGGGGCCAAGGCACCACTCTCACAGTCTCCTCA
